Addgene plasmid #132331: pAAV-hSyn-ASAP3-WPRE
Purpose: expresses ASAP3(ASAP-family genetically encoded voltage indicator) in mammalian cells, gene delivered by pAAV-hSyn vector
Depositing lab: Michael Lin. Depositing organization: Stanford University. Publication: Ultrafast Two-Photon Imaging of a High-Gain Voltage Indicator in Awake Behaving Mice. Villette V, Chavarha M, Dimov IK, Bradley J, Pradhan L, Mathieu B, Evans SW, Chamberland S, Shi D, Yang R, Kim BB, Ayon A, Jalil A, St-Pierre F, Schnitzer MJ, Bi G, Toth K, Ding J, Dieudonne S, Lin MZ. Cell. 2019 Dec 12;179(7):1590-1608.e23. doi: 10.1016/j.cell.2019.11.004. PubMed 31835034.
Backbone
  Vector backbone: pAAV-hSynapsin
  Backbone manufacturer: addgene
  Backbone size w/o insert (bp): 4562
  Total vector size (bp): 5840
  Vector type: Mammalian Expression, AAV
Growth in bacteria
  Bacterial resistance: Ampicillin, 100 μg/mL
  Growth temperature: 37°C
  Growth strain: NEB Stable
  Copy number: High Copy
Gene/Insert
  Gene/Insert name: ASAP3 (alt name: Accelerated Sensor of Action Potentials 3)
  Species: Synthetic
  Insert size (bp): 1278
  Promoter: hSynapsin
  Cloning method: Restriction Enzyme; 5′ cloning site BamHI (not destroyed); 3′ cloning site HindIII (not destroyed)
  Sequencing primers: 5′ gcagcggaggagtc; 3′ cattaaagcagcgtatcc
Terms and licenses: Academic/Nonprofit Terms; Industry Terms: Not Available to Industry
How to cite: pAAV-hSyn-ASAP3-WPRE was a gift from Michael Lin (Addgene plasmid # 132331 ; http://n2t.net/addgene:132331 ; RRID:Addgene_132331)
