[The description below was written by a language model from this plasmid's Addgene catalogue record and pLannotate feature annotations shown in this document.]
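Description:
pAAV-hSyn-ASAP3-WPRE is an adeno-associated virus transfer plasmid for neuron-directed expression of ASAP3 (Accelerated Sensor of Action Potentials 3), a synthetic genetically encoded voltage indicator of the ASAP family. It is built on a pAAV-hSynapsin backbone and is about 5.8 kb in total, with the roughly 1.3 kb ASAP3 coding sequence cloned between retained BamHI and HindIII sites. In bacteria it replicates from a high-copy ColE1/pUC-type origin and is selected with ampicillin through the β-lactamase gene and its own promoter. An f1 phage origin is also present, along with small remnants of pBR322 bom and rop sequences that are backbone leftovers. The recorded growth strain is a recombination-limiting one, as is commonly chosen for plasmids carrying repeat-rich ITRs.

The expression cassette lies between AAV2 inverted terminal repeats, which allow the intervening DNA to be replicated and packaged into AAV particles when helper functions are supplied. The 3′ ITR is annotated in full, whereas the 5′ ITR is detected only as short fragments in the sequencing result, which may reflect the difficulty of reading or annotating these structured repeats. The human synapsin I promoter drives neuron-specific transcription of ASAP3. The feature table does not label the sensor as such, but annotates a GFP-derived coding segment within the insert region, consistent with the sensor's fluorescent reporter portion. Downstream, a WPRE enhances transcript stability and expression, and the human growth hormone polyadenylation signal terminates the message. The construct can be transfected directly into mammalian cells or used to make AAV for delivery to neurons, and the associated publication applied the indicator to fast two-photon voltage imaging in awake behaving mice.
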