Features (pLannotate 1.2.2; 15 found; start..end, strand, type, name):
     12..39      +  repeat_region  AAV2 ITR (fragment): inverted terminal repeat of adeno-associated virus serotype 2 inverted
     68..95      +  repeat_region  AAV2 ITR (fragment): inverted terminal repeat of adeno-associated virus serotype 2 inverted
    175..622     +  promoter       hSyn promoter: human synapsin I promoter; confers neuron-specific expression (Kügler et al., 2003)
   1098..1817    +  CDS            cEGFP: cEGFP is a basic (constitutively fluorescent) green fluorescent protein published in 2008, derived from Aequorea victoria.
   1932..1956    +  misc_feature   MCS (fragment): pBluescript multiple cloning site
   1956..2544    +  misc_feature   WPRE: woodchuck hepatitis virus posttranscriptional regulatory element
   2576..3052    +  polyA_signal   hGH poly(A) signal: human growth hormone polyadenylation signal
   3092..3232    +  repeat_region  AAV2 ITR: inverted terminal repeat of adeno-associated virus serotype 2 inverted
   3237..3288    -  misc_feature   bom (fragment): basis of mobility region from pBR322
   3307..3762    +  rep_origin     f1 ori (sequence partly withheld): f1 bacteriophage origin of replication; arrow indicates direction of (+) strand synthesis
   3763..3812    -  misc_feature   bom (fragment): basis of mobility region from pBR322
   3914..3949    -  CDS            rop (fragment): Rop protein, which maintains plasmids at low copy number; rop
   4044..4148    +  promoter       AmpR promoter: bla
   4149..5009    +  CDS            AmpR: β-lactamase; bla; confers resistance to ampicillin, carbenicillin, and related antibiotics
   5180..5768    +  rep_origin     ori: high-copy-number ColE1/pMB1/pBR322/pUC origin of replication
>Addgene plasmid #132331 | pAAV-hSyn-ASAP3-WPRE | addgene full sequence | sequence record 265920 | Addgene NGS Result
CCTGCAGGCAGCTGCGCGCTCGCTCGCTCACTGAGGCCGCCCGGGCGTCGGGCGACCTTTGGTCGCCCGG
CCTCAGTGAGCGAGCGAGCGCGCAGAGAGGGAGTGGCCAACTCCATCACTAGGGGTTCCTGCGGCCGCAC
GCGTGTGTCTAGACTGCAGAGGGCCCTGCGTATGAGTGCAAGTGGGTTTTAGGACCAGGATGAGGCGGGG
TGGGGGTGCCTACCTGACGACCGACCCCGACCCACTGGACAAGCACCCAACCCCCATTCCCCAAATTGCG
CATCCCCTATCAGAGAGGGGGAGGGGAAACAGGATGCGGCGAGGCGCGTGCGCACTGCCAGCTTCAGCAC
CGCGGACAGTGCCTTCGCCCCCGCCTGGCGGCGCGCGCCACCGCCGCCTCAGCACTGAAGGCGCGCTGAC
GTCACTCGCCGGTCCCCCGCAAACTCCCCTTCCCGGCCACCTTGGTCGCGTCCGCGCCGCCGCCGGCCCA
GCCGGACCGCACCACGCGAGGCGCGAGATAGGGGGGCACGGGCGCGACCATCTGCGCTGCGGCGCCGGCG
ACTCAGCGCTGCCTCAGTCTGCGGTGGGCAGCGGAGGAGTCGTGTCGTGCCTGAGAGCGCAGTCGAGAAG
GTACCGGATCCGCCACCATGGAGACGACTGTGAGGTATGAACAGGGGTCAGAGCTCACTAAAACTTCGAG
CTCTCCAACAGCAGATGAGCCCACGATAAAGATTGATGATGGTCGTGATGAGGGTAATGAACAAGACAGC
TGTTCCAATACCATTAGGAGAAAAATTTCCCCGTTTGTGATGTCATTTGGATTCAGAGTATTTGGAGTTG
TGCTTATCATTGTAGACATCATAGTGGTGATTGTGGATCTGGCCATCAGTGAGAAGAAAAGAGGCATTAG
AGAGATTCTTGAAGGTGTTTCCCTGGCTATAGCACTCTTCTTCCTTGTTGATGTTCTCATGAGAGTGTTT
GTTGAAGGCTTCAAGAACTATTTCCGGTCCAAACTGAATACTTTGGATGCAGTCATAGTAGTGGGCACTC
TGCTAATTAATATGACCTACTCCTTCTCTGACGGTACATTTCGCGGTGATAACGTGTATATTACCGCGGA
TAAACAGAAAAACGGCATTAAAGCGAACTTTACCGTGCGCCATAACGTGGAAGATGGCAGCGTGCAGCTG
GCGGATCATTATCAGCAGAACACCCCGATTGGCGATGGCCCGGTGCTGCTGCCGGATAACCATTATCTGA
GCACCCAGACCGTGCTGAGCAAAGATCCGAACGAAAAACGCGATCACATGGTGCTGCTGGAATTTGTGAC
CGCAGCGGGCATTACACACGGCATGGATGAACTGTATGGCGGCACCGGCGGCAGCGCGAGCCAGGGCGAA
GAACTGTTTACCGGCGTGGTGCCGATTCTGGTGGAACTGGATGGCGATGTGAACGGCCATAAATTTAGCG
TGCGCGGCGAAGGCGAAGGCGATGCGACCATTGGCAAACTGACCCTGAAATTTATTTGCACCACCGGCAA
ACTACCGGTGCCGTGGCCGACCCTGGTGACCACCTTAACCTATGGCGTGCAGTGCTTTAGCCGCTATCCG
GATCATATGAAACGCCATGATTTTTTTAAAAGCGCGATGCCGGAAGGCTATGTGCAGGAACGCACCATTA
GCTTTAAAGATGATGGCAAATATAAAACCCGCGCGGTGGTGAAATTTGAAGGCGATACCCTGGTGAACCG
CATTGAACTGAAAGGCACCGATTTTAAAGAAGATGGCAACATTCTGGGGCATAAACTGGAATATAACACA
GATCAGATGCCGCAGATGGTTACTCTTCTTCGAGTTCTGAGAATTGTTATCTTAATAAGAATATTTCAGC
TGGCTTCACAGAAGAAACAACTTGAAGTGGTAACCTGATAAGAATTCGATATCAAGCTTATCGATAATCA
ACCTCTGGATTACAAAATTTGTGAAAGATTGACTGGTATTCTTAACTATGTTGCTCCTTTTACGCTATGT
GGATACGCTGCTTTAATGCCTTTGTATCATGCTATTGCTTCCCGTATGGCTTTCATTTTCTCCTCCTTGT
ATAAATCCTGGTTGCTGTCTCTTTATGAGGAGTTGTGGCCCGTTGTCAGGCAACGTGGCGTGGTGTGCAC
TGTGTTTGCTGACGCAACCCCCACTGGTTGGGGCATTGCCACCACCTGTCAGCTCCTTTCCGGGACTTTC
GCTTTCCCCCTCCCTATTGCCACGGCGGAACTCATCGCCGCCTGCCTTGCCCGCTGCTGGACAGGGGCTC
GGCTGTTGGGCACTGACAATTCCGTGGTGTTGTCGGGGAAATCATCGTCCTTTCCTTGGCTGCTCGCCTA
TGTTGCCACCTGGATTCTGCGCGGGACGTCCTTCTGCTACGTCCCTTCGGCCCTCAATCCAGCGGACCTT
CCTTCCCGCGGCCTGCTGCCGGCTCTGCGGCCTCTTCCGCGTCTTCGCCTTCGCCCTCAGACGAGTCGGA
TCTCCCTTTGGGCCGCCTCCCCGCATCGATACCGAGCGCTGCTCGAGAGATCTACGGGTGGCATCCCTGT
GACCCCTCCCCAGTGCCTCTCCTGGCCCTGGAAGTTGCCACTCCAGTGCCCACCAGCCTTGTCCTAATAA
AATTAAGTTGCATCATTTTGTCTGACTAGGTGTCCTTCTATAATATTATGGGGTGGAGGGGGGTGGTATG
GAGCAAGGGGCAAGTTGGGAAGACAACCTGTAGGGCCTGCGGGGTCTATTGGGAACCAAGCTGGAGTGCA
GTGGCACAATCTTGGCTCACTGCAATCTCCGCCTCCTGGGTTCAAGCGATTCTCCTGCCTCAGCCTCCCG
AGTTGTTGGGATTCCAGGCATGCATGACCAGGCTCAGCTAATTTTTGTTTTTTTGGTAGAGACGGGGTTT
CACCATATTGGCCAGGCTGGTCTCCAACTCCTAATCTCAGGTGATCTACCCACCTTGGCCTCCCAAATTG
CTGGGATTACAGGCGTGAACCACTGCTCCCTTCCCTGTCCTTCTGATTTTGTAGGTAACCACGTGCGGAC
CGAGCGGCCGCAGGAACCCCTAGTGATGGAGTTGGCCACTCCCTCTCTGCGCGCTCGCTCGCTCACTGAG
GCCGGGCGACCAAAGGTCGCCCGACGCCCGGGCTTTGCCCGGGCGGCCTCAGTGAGCGAGCGAGCGCGCA
GCTGCCTGCAGGGGCGCCTGATGCGGTATTTTCTCCTTACGCATCTGTGCGGTATTTCACACCGCATA
[95 nt withheld, positions 3289-3383]
T
[46 nt withheld, positions 3385-3430]
C
[141 nt withheld, positions 3432-3572]
CCTTTGACGTTGGAGTCCACGTTCTTT
[37 nt withheld, positions 3600-3636]
ACTCTATCTCGGGCTATTCTTTTGATTTATAAGGGATTTTGCCGATTTCGGTCTATTGGTTAAAAAATGA
GCTGATTTAACAAAAATTTAACGCGAATTTTAACAAAATATTAACGTTTACAATTTTATGGTGCACTCTC
AGTACAATCTGCTCTGATGCCGCATAGTTAAGCCAGCCCCGACACCCGCCAACACCCGCTGACGCGCCCT
GACGGGCTTGTCTGCTCCCGGCATCCGCTTACAGACAAGCTGTGACCGTCTCCGGGAGCTGCATGTGTCA
GAGGTTTTCACCGTCATCACCGAAACGCGCGAGACGAAAGGGCCTCGTGATACGCCTATTTTTATAGGTT
AATGTCATGATAATAATGGTTTCTTAGACGTCAGGTGGCACTTTTCGGGGAAATGTGCGCGGAACCCCTA
TTTGTTTATTTTTCTAAATACATTCAAATATGTATCCGCTCATGAGACAATAACCCTGATAAATGCTTCA
ATAATATTGAAAAAGGAAGAGTATGAGTATTCAACATTTCCGTGTCGCCCTTATTCCCTTTTTTGCGGCA
TTTTGCCTTCCTGTTTTTGCTCACCCAGAAACGCTGGTGAAAGTAAAAGATGCTGAAGATCAGTTGGGTG
CACGAGTGGGTTACATCGAACTGGATCTCAACAGCGGTAAGATCCTTGAGAGTTTTCGCCCCGAAGAACG
TTTTCCAATGATGAGCACTTTTAAAGTTCTGCTATGTGGCGCGGTATTATCCCGTATTGACGCCGGGCAA
GAGCAACTCGGTCGCCGCATACACTATTCTCAGAATGACTTGGTTGAGTACTCACCAGTCACAGAAAAGC
ATCTTACGGATGGCATGACAGTAAGAGAATTATGCAGTGCTGCCATAACCATGAGTGATAACACTGCGGC
CAACTTACTTCTGACAACGATCGGAGGACCGAAGGAGCTAACCGCTTTTTTGCACAACATGGGGGATCAT
GTAACTCGCCTTGATCGTTGGGAACCGGAGCTGAATGAAGCCATACCAAACGACGAGCGTGACACCACGA
TGCCTGTAGCAATGGCAACAACGTTGCGCAAACTATTAACTGGCGAACTACTTACTCTAGCTTCCCGGCA
ACAATTAATAGACTGGATGGAGGCGGATAAAGTTGCAGGACCACTTCTGCGCTCGGCCCTTCCGGCTGGC
TGGTTTATTGCTGATAAATCTGGAGCCGGTGAGCGTGGGTCTCGCGGTATCATTGCAGCACTGGGGCCAG
ATGGTAAGCCCTCCCGTATCGTAGTTATCTACACGACGGGGAGTCAGGCAACTATGGATGAACGAAATAG
ACAGATCGCTGAGATAGGTGCCTCACTGATTAAGCATTGGTAACTGTCAGACCAAGTTTACTCATATATA
CTTTAGATTGATTTAAAACTTCATTTTTAATTTAAAAGGATCTAGGTGAAGATCCTTTTTGATAATCTCA
TGACCAAAATCCCTTAACGTGAGTTTTCGTTCCACTGAGCGTCAGACCCCGTAGAAAAGATCAAAGGATC
TTCTTGAGATCCTTTTTTTCTGCGCGTAATCTGCTGCTTGCAAACAAAAAAACCACCGCTACCAGCGGTG
GTTTGTTTGCCGGATCAAGAGCTACCAACTCTTTTTCCGAAGGTAACTGGCTTCAGCAGAGCGCAGATAC
CAAATACTGTTCTTCTAGTGTAGCCGTAGTTAGGCCACCACTTCAAGAACTCTGTAGCACCGCCTACATA
CCTCGCTCTGCTAATCCTGTTACCAGTGGCTGCTGCCAGTGGCGATAAGTCGTGTCTTACCGGGTTGGAC
TCAAGACGATAGTTACCGGATAAGGCGCAGCGGTCGGGCTGAACGGGGGGTTCGTGCACACAGCCCAGCT
TGGAGCGAACGACCTACACCGAACTGAGATACCTACAGCGTGAGCTATGAGAAAGCGCCACGCTTCCCGA
AGGGAGAAAGGCGGACAGGTATCCGGTAAGCGGCAGGGTCGGAACAGGAGAGCGCACGAGGGAGCTTCCA
GGGGGAAACGCCTGGTATCTTTATAGTCCTGTCGGGTTTCGCCACCTCTGACTTGAGCGTCGATTTTTGT
GATGCTCGTCAGGGGGGCGGAGCCTATGGAAAAACGCCAGCAACGCGGCCTTTTTACGGTTCCTGGCCTT
TTGCTGGCCTTTTGCTCACATGT
